Addgene plasmid #144645: TFORF3169
Purpose: Lentiviral vector for overexpressing transcription factor ORFs with unique 24-bp barcodes. Barcodes facilitate identification of transcription factors in pooled screens.
Depositing lab: Feng Zhang. Depositing organization: Broad Institute. Publication: A transcription factor atlas of directed differentiation. Joung J, Ma S, Tay T, Geiger-Schuller KR, Kirchgatterer PC, Verdine VK, Guo B, Arias-Garcia MA, Allen WE, Singh A, Kuksenko O, Abudayyeh OO, Gootenberg JS, Fu Z, Macrae RK, Buenrostro JD, Regev A, Zhang F. Cell. 2023 Jan 5;186(1):209-229.e26. doi: 10.1016/j.cell.2022.11.026. PubMed 36608654.
Backbone
  Vector backbone: pLX_TRC317
  Backbone manufacturer: Broad Institute Genetic Perturbation Platform
  Backbone size w/o insert (bp): 8264
  Vector type: Mammalian Expression, Lentiviral
  Selectable markers: Puromycin
Growth in bacteria
  Bacterial resistance: Ampicillin, 100 μg/mL
  Growth temperature: 37°C
  Growth strain: NEB Stable
  Copy number: High Copy
Gene/Insert
  Gene/Insert name: GTF2I
  Species: H. sapiens (human)
  Insert size (bp): 1028
  Entrez Gene: GTF2I (a.k.a. BAP135, BTKAP1, DIWS, GTFII-I, IB291, SPIN, TFII-I, WBS, WBSCR6)
  Promoter: EF1a
  Tag / fusion protein: V5 (C terminal on insert)
  Cloning method: Gateway Cloning
  Sequencing primers: 5′ GGGTGGAGACTGAAGTTAGGCCAG; 3′ CACATAGCGTAAAAGGAGCAACATAG
Resource information
  A portion of this plasmid was derived from a plasmid made by: Broad Institute Genetic Perturbation Platform
Terms and licenses: Academic/Nonprofit Terms; Industry Terms: Not Available to Industry
Depositor comments: NM_001280800.1 Please test multiple small colonies in case of plasmid recombination. To make this collection available in a timely manner, a portion of this collection was not fully sequenced by Addgene. If an Addgene verified full plasmid sequence is not available, please contact us prior to placing an order to request the full sequence.
How to cite: TFORF3169 was a gift from Feng Zhang (Addgene plasmid # 144645 ; http://n2t.net/addgene:144645 ; RRID:Addgene_144645)
