[The description below was written by a language model from this plasmid's Addgene catalogue record and pLannotate feature annotations shown in this document.]
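Description:
TFORF3169 is a third-generation-style, self-inactivating lentiviral expression plasmid built on the pLX_TRC317 backbone, one member of a barcoded library of human transcription factor ORFs. It is propagated in E. coli through a high-copy ColE1/pUC-type origin with ampicillin selection (β-lactamase), and also carries an f1 origin and remnants of a lac/lacZα cloning region. The depositor notes that the plasmid can recombine in bacteria, as is common for LTR-containing vectors. The sequenced record is 9,292 nt, consistent with the stated backbone plus insert.

The viral genome is transcribed from an RSV promoter fused to a truncated HIV-1 5′ LTR, followed by the Ψ packaging signal, a partial gag segment and the RRE for Rev-dependent export. It ends at a ΔU3 3′ LTR that inactivates LTR promoter activity after integration. Within this unit, an SV40 early promoter drives a puromycin N-acetyltransferase gene for selecting transduced mammalian cells, and a cPPT/CTS element aids nuclear import. The EF-1α promoter then drives the payload, a human GTF2I (TFII-I) ORF of about 1 kb corresponding to a short transcript isoform. It was inserted by Gateway cloning, so it is flanked by attB1 and attB2 sites, and it is fused at its C terminus to a V5 epitope tag. The annotation tool matched the ORF to the rat orthologue, but the catalogue lists it as human. A WPRE downstream enhances transcript expression. The unique 24-bp barcode described for the collection is not annotated in the feature table. It may lie in the stretch between the V5 tag and the WPRE, where a short U6 promoter fragment is detected, but the record does not confirm this.

The construct is intended for lentiviral overexpression of GTF2I, alone or in pooled transcription factor screens in which the barcode identifies the ORF, for example in directed differentiation studies.
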