Features (pLannotate 1.2.2; 34 found; start..end, strand, type, name):
      1..1179    +  promoter       EF-1α promoter: strong constitutive promoter for human elongation factor EF-1α
   1200..1217    +  protein_bind   attB1 (fragment): mutant version of attB; core recombination site for the Gateway® BP reaction BP Clonase™
   1223..2041    +  CDS            Gtf2i (fragment): GTF2I_RAT - Experimental evidence at protein level: Swiss-Prot protein existence level 1. Interacts with the basal transcription machinery by coordinating the formation of a multiprotein complex at the C-FOS promoter, and linking specific signal responsive activator complexes. Promotes the formation of stable high-order complexes of SRF and PHOX1 and interacts cooperatively with PHOX1 to promote serum-inducible transcription of a reporter gene deriven by the C-FOS serum response element (SRE). Acts as a coregulator for USF1 by binding independently two promoter elements, a pyrimidine-rich init
   2046..2070    -  protein_bind   attB2: mutant version of attB; recombination site for the Gateway® BP reaction BP Clonase™
   2078..2119    +  CDS            V5 tag: epitope tag from simian virus 5
   2135..2188    +  promoter       U6 promoter (fragment): RNA polymerase III promoter for human U6 snRNA
   2230..2818    +  misc_feature   WPRE: woodchuck hepatitis virus posttranscriptional regulatory element
   2869..2888    +  misc_feature   cPPT/CTS (fragment): central polypurine tract and central termination sequence of HIV-1
   2890..3123    +  LTR            3' LTR (ΔU3): self-inactivating 3' long terminal repeat (LTR) from HIV-1
   3201..3322    +  polyA_signal   SV40 poly(A) signal: SV40 polyadenylation signal
   3362..3497    +  rep_origin     SV40 ori: SV40 origin of replication
   3518..3536    -  promoter       T7 promoter: promoter for bacteriophage T7 RNA polymerase
   3544..3699    +  CDS            lacZα (fragment): LacZα fragment of β-galactosidase; lacZ fragment
   3704..4132    +  rep_origin     f1 ori (sequence partly withheld): f1 bacteriophage origin of replication; arrow indicates direction of (+) strand synthesis
   4185..4289    +  promoter       AmpR promoter: bla
   4290..5150    +  CDS            AmpR: β-lactamase; bla; confers resistance to ampicillin, carbenicillin, and related antibiotics
   5321..5909    +  rep_origin     ori: high-copy-number ColE1/pMB1/pBR322/pUC origin of replication
   6092..6184    +  CDS            lacI (fragment): lac repressor; lacI; The lac repressor binds to the lac operator to inhibit transcription in E. coli. This inhibition can be relieved by adding lactose or isopropyl-β-D-thiogalactopyranoside (IPTG).
   6197..6218    +  protein_bind   CAP binding site: CAP binding activates transcription in the presence of cAMP. E. coli catabolite activator protein
   6233..6263    +  promoter       lac promoter: promoter for the E. coli lac operon
   6271..6287    +  protein_bind   lac operator: The lac repressor binds to the lac operator to inhibit transcription in E. coli. This inhibition can be relieved by adding lactose or isopropyl-β-D-thiogalactopyranoside (IPTG). lac repressor encoded by lacI
   6332..6350    +  promoter       T3 promoter: promoter for bacteriophage T3 RNA polymerase
   6378..6604    +  promoter       RSV promoter: Rous sarcoma virus enhancer/promoter
   6605..6785    +  LTR            5' LTR (truncated): truncated 5' long terminal repeat (LTR) from HIV-1
   6832..6957    +  misc_feature   HIV-1 Ψ: packaging signal of human immunodeficiency virus type 1
   6941..7304    +  CDS            HIV-1 gag (fragment): gag protein from human immunodeficiency virus 1; gag
   7450..7683    +  misc_feature   RRE: The Rev response element (RRE) of HIV-1 allows for Rev-dependent mRNA export from the nucleus to the cytoplasm.
   8060..8086    +  CDS            Rev (fragment): human immunodeficiency virus 1 (HIV-1) Rev protein; rev; enhances nuclear export of unspliced and incompletely spliced viral mRNAs
   8093..8116    +  promoter       SV40 promoter (fragment): SV40 early promoter
   8117..8188    +  promoter       SV40 promoter (fragment): SV40 enhancer and early promoter
   8212..8347    +  rep_origin     SV40 ori: SV40 origin of replication
   8393..8989    +  CDS            PuroR (fragment): puromycin N-acetyltransferase; pac from Streptomyces; confers resistance to puromycin
   9038..9155    +  misc_feature   cPPT/CTS: central polypurine tract and central termination sequence of HIV-1
   9220..9286    +  CDS            small t antigen (fragment): SV40 (simian virus 40) small t antigen
>Addgene plasmid #144645 | TFORF3169 | addgene full sequence | sequence record 348519 | Addgene NGS Result
GGCTCCGGTGCCCGTCAGTGGGCAGAGCGCACATCGCCCACAGTCCCCGAGAAGTTGGGGGGAGGGGTCG
GCAATTGAACCGGTGCCTAGAGAAGGTGGCGCGGGGTAAACTGGGAAAGTGATGTCGTGTACTGGCTCCG
CCTTTTTCCCGAGGGTGGGGGAGAACCGTATATAAGTGCAGTAGTCGCCGTGAACGTTCTTTTTCGCAAC
GGGTTTGCCGCCAGAACACAGGTAAGTGCCGTGTGTGGTTCCCGCGGGCCTGGCCTCTTTACGGGTTATG
GCCCTTGCGTGCCTTGAATTACTTCCACCTGGCTGCAGTACGTGATTCTTGATCCCGAGCTTCGGGTTGG
AAGTGGGTGGGAGAGTTCGAGGCCTTGCGCTTAAGGAGCCCCTTCGCCTCGTGCTTGAGTTGAGGCCTGG
CCTGGGCGCTGGGGCCGCCGCGTGCGAATCTGGTGGCACCTTCGCGCCTGTCTCGCTGCTTTCGATAAGT
CTCTAGCCATTTAAAATTTTTGATGACCTGCTGCGACGCTTTTTTTCTGGCAAGATAGTCTTGTAAATGC
GGGCCAAGATCTGCACACTGGTATTTCGGTTTTTGGGGCCGCGGGCGGCGACGGGGCCCGTGCGTCCCAG
CGCACATGTTCGGCGAGGCGGGGCCTGCGAGCGCGGCCACCGAGAATCGGACGGGGGTAGTCTCAAGCTG
GCCGGCCTGCTCTGGTGCCTGGCCTCGCGCCGCCGTGTATCGCCCCGCCCTGGGCGGCAAGGCTGGCCCG
GTCGGCACCAGTTGCGTGAGCGGAAAGATGGCCGCTTCCCGGCCCTGCTGCAGGGAGCTCAAAATGGAGG
ACGCGGCGCTCGGGAGAGCGGGCGGGTGAGTCACCCACACAAAGGAAAAGGGCCTTTCCGTCCTCAGCCG
TCGCTTCATGTGACTCCACGGAGTACCGGGCGCCGTCCAGGCACCTCGATTAGTTCTCGAGCTTTTGGAG
TACGTCGTCTTTAGGTTGGGGGGAGGGGTTTTATGCGATGGAGTTTCCCCACACTGAGTGGGTGGAGACT
GAAGTTAGGCCAGCTTGGCACTTGATGTAATTCTCCTTGGAATTTGCCCTTTTTGAGTTTGGATCTTGGT
TCATTCTCAAGCCTCAGACAGTGGTTCAAAGTTTTTTTCTTCCATTTCAGGTGTCGTGAGGCTAGCATCG
ATTGATCAACAAGTTTGTACAAAAAAGTTGGCATGGCCCAAGTTGCAATGTCCACCCTCCCCGTTGAAGA
TGAGGAGTCCTCGGAGAGCAGGATGGTGGTGACATTCCTCATGTCAGCTCTCGAGTCCATGTGTAAAGAA
CTGGCCAAGTCCAAAGCCGAAGTGGCCTGCATTGCAGTGTATGAAACAGACGTGTTTGTCGTCGGAACTG
AAAGAGGACGTGCTTTTGTCAATACCAGAAAGGATTTTCAAAAAGATTTTGTAAAATATTGTGTTGAAGA
AGAAGAAAAAGCTGCAGAGATGCATAAAATGAAATCTACAACCCAGGCAAATCGGATGAGTGTAGATGCT
GTAGAAATTGAAACACTCAGAAAAACAGTTGAGGACTATTTCTGCTTTTGCTATGGGAAAGCTTTAGGCA
AATCCACAGTGGTACCTGTACCATATGAGAAGATGCTGCGAGACCAGTCGGCTGTGGTAGTGCAGGGGCT
TCCGGAAGGTGTTGCCTTTAAACACCCCGAGAACTATGATCTTGCAACCCTGAAATGGATTCTGGAGAAC
AAAGCAGGGATTTCATTCATCATTAAGAGACCTTTTTTAGAGCCAAAGAAGCATGTAGGTGGTCGTGTGA
TGGTAACAGATGCTGACAGGTCAATACTATCTCCAGGTGGAAGTTGTGGCCCCATCAAAGTGAAAACTGA
ACCCACAGAAGATTCTGGCATTTCCCTGGAAATGGCAGCTGTGACAGTAAAGGAAGAATCAGAAGATCCT
GATTATTATCAATATAACATTCAAGGAAGCCACCATTCTTCAGAGGGCAATGAAGGCACAGAAATGGAAG
TACCAGCAGAAGGTTACCCAACTTTCTTGTACAAAGTGGTTGATATCGGTAAGCCTATCCCTAACCCTCT
CCTCGGTCTCGATTCTACGTAGTAATGAACTAGTCCGTAACTTGAAAGTATTTCGATTTCTTGGCTTTAT
ATATCTTGTGGAAAGGACGACGAATAAGAGGTGCCGACGAGCCAACGCGTTAAGTCGACAATCAACCTCT
GGATTACAAAATTTGTGAAAGATTGACTGGTATTCTTAACTATGTTGCTCCTTTTACGCTATGTGGATAC
GCTGCTTTAATGCCTTTGTATCATGCTATTGCTTCCCGTATGGCTTTCATTTTCTCCTCCTTGTATAAAT
CCTGGTTGCTGTCTCTTTATGAGGAGTTGTGGCCCGTTGTCAGGCAACGTGGCGTGGTGTGCACTGTGTT
TGCTGACGCAACCCCCACTGGTTGGGGCATTGCCACCACCTGTCAGCTCCTTTCCGGGACTTTCGCTTTC
CCCCTCCCTATTGCCACGGCGGAACTCATCGCCGCCTGCCTTGCCCGCTGCTGGACAGGGGCTCGGCTGT
TGGGCACTGACAATTCCGTGGTGTTGTCGGGGAAATCATCGTCCTTTCCTTGGCTGCTCGCCTGTGTTGC
CACCTGGATTCTGCGCGGGACGTCCTTCTGCTACGTCCCTTCGGCCCTCAATCCAGCGGACCTTCCTTCC
CGCGGCCTGCTGCCGGCTCTGCGGCCTCTTCCGCGTCTTCGCCTTCGCCCTCAGACGAGTCGGATCTCCC
TTTGGGCCGCCTCCCCGCGTCGACTTTAAGACCAATGACTTACAAGGCAGCTGTAGATCTTAGCCACTTT
TTAAAAGAAAAGGGGGGACTGGAAGGGCTAATTCACTCCCAACGAAGACAAGATCTGCTTTTTGCTTGTA
CTGGGTCTCTCTGGTTAGACCAGATCTGAGCCTGGGAGCTCTCTGGCTAACTAGGGAACCCACTGCTTAA
GCCTCAATAAAGCTTGCCTTGAGTGCTTCAAGTAGTGTGTGCCCGTCTGTTGTGTGACTCTGGTAACTAG
AGATCCCTCAGACCCTTTTAGTCAGTGTGGAAAATCTCTAGCAGTACGTATAGTAGTTCATGTCATCTTA
TTATTCAGTATTTATAACTTGCAAAGAAATGAATATCAGAGAGTGAGAGGAACTTGTTTATTGCAGCTTA
TAATGGTTACAAATAAAGCAATAGCATCACAAATTTCACAAATAAAGCATTTTTTTCACTGCATTCTAGT
TGTGGTTTGTCCAAACTCATCAATGTATCTTATCATGTCTGGCTCTAGCTATCCCGCCCCTAACTCCGCC
CATCCCGCCCCTAACTCCGCCCAGTTCCGCCCATTCTCCGCCCCATGGCTGACTAATTTTTTTTATTTAT
GCAGAGGCCGAGGCCGCCTCGGCCTCTGAGCTATTCCAGAAGTAGTGAGGAGGCTTTTTTGGAGGCCTAG
GGACGTACCCAATTCGCCCTATAGTGAGTCGTATTACGCGCGCTCACTGGCCGTCGTTTTACAACGTCGT
GACTGGGAAAACCCTGGCGTTACCCAACTTAATCGCCTTGCAGCACATCCCCCTTTCGCCAGCTGGCGTA
ATAGCGAAGAGGCCCGCACCGATCGCCCTTCCCAACAGTTGCGCAGCCTGAATGGCGAATGGG
[124 nt withheld, positions 3704-3827]
C
[91 nt withheld, positions 3829-3919]
A
[49 nt withheld, positions 3921-3969]
CCTTTGACGTTGGAGTCCACGTTCTTT
[37 nt withheld, positions 3997-4033]
ACCCTATCTCGGTCTATTCTTTTGATTTATAAGGGATTTTGCCGATTTCGGCCTATTGGTTAAAAAATGA
GCTGATTTAACAAAAATTTAACGCGAATTTTAACAAAATATTAACGCTTACAATTTAGGTGGCACTTTTC
GGGGAAATGTGCGCGGAACCCCTATTTGTTTATTTTTCTAAATACATTCAAATATGTATCCGCTCATGAG
ACAATAACCCTGATAAATGCTTCAATAATATTGAAAAAGGAAGAGTATGAGTATTCAACATTTCCGTGTC
GCCCTTATTCCCTTTTTTGCGGCATTTTGCCTTCCTGTTTTTGCTCACCCAGAAACGCTGGTGAAAGTAA
AAGATGCTGAAGATCAGTTGGGTGCACGAGTGGGTTACATCGAACTGGATCTCAACAGCGGTAAGATCCT
TGAGAGTTTTCGCCCCGAAGAACGTTTTCCAATGATGAGCACTTTTAAAGTTCTGCTATGTGGCGCGGTA
TTATCCCGTATTGACGCCGGGCAAGAGCAACTCGGTCGCCGCATACACTATTCTCAGAATGACTTGGTTG
AGTACTCACCAGTCACAGAAAAGCATCTTACGGATGGCATGACAGTAAGAGAATTATGCAGTGCTGCCAT
AACCATGAGTGATAACACTGCGGCCAACTTACTTCTGACAACGATCGGAGGACCGAAGGAGCTAACCGCT
TTTTTGCACAACATGGGGGATCATGTAACTCGCCTTGATCGTTGGGAACCGGAGCTGAATGAAGCCATAC
CAAACGACGAGCGTGACACCACGATGCCTGTAGCAATGGCAACAACGTTGCGCAAACTATTAACTGGCGA
ACTACTTACTCTAGCTTCCCGGCAACAATTAATAGACTGGATGGAGGCGGATAAAGTTGCAGGACCACTT
CTGCGCTCGGCCCTTCCGGCTGGCTGGTTTATTGCTGATAAATCTGGAGCCGGTGAGCGTGGGTCTCGCG
GTATCATTGCAGCACTGGGGCCAGATGGTAAGCCCTCCCGTATCGTAGTTATCTACACGACGGGGAGTCA
GGCAACTATGGATGAACGAAATAGACAGATCGCTGAGATAGGTGCCTCACTGATTAAGCATTGGTAACTG
TCAGACCAAGTTTACTCATATATACTTTAGATTGATTTAAAACTTCATTTTTAATTTAAAAGGATCTAGG
TGAAGATCCTTTTTGATAATCTCATGACCAAAATCCCTTAACGTGAGTTTTCGTTCCACTGAGCGTCAGA
CCCCGTAGAAAAGATCAAAGGATCTTCTTGAGATCCTTTTTTTCTGCGCGTAATCTGCTGCTTGCAAACA
AAAAAACCACCGCTACCAGCGGTGGTTTGTTTGCCGGATCAAGAGCTACCAACTCTTTTTCCGAAGGTAA
CTGGCTTCAGCAGAGCGCAGATACCAAATACTGTTCTTCTAGTGTAGCCGTAGTTAGGCCACCACTTCAA
GAACTCTGTAGCACCGCCTACATACCTCGCTCTGCTAATCCTGTTACCAGTGGCTGCTGCCAGTGGCGAT
AAGTCGTGTCTTACCGGGTTGGACTCAAGACGATAGTTACCGGATAAGGCGCAGCGGTCGGGCTGAACGG
GGGGTTCGTGCACACAGCCCAGCTTGGAGCGAACGACCTACACCGAACTGAGATACCTACAGCGTGAGCT
ATGAGAAAGCGCCACGCTTCCCGAAGGGAGAAAGGCGGACAGGTATCCGGTAAGCGGCAGGGTCGGAACA
GGAGAGCGCACGAGGGAGCTTCCAGGGGGAAACGCCTGGTATCTTTATAGTCCTGTCGGGTTTCGCCACC
TCTGACTTGAGCGTCGATTTTTGTGATGCTCGTCAGGGGGGCGGAGCCTATGGAAAAACGCCAGCAACGC
GGCCTTTTTACGGTTCCTGGCCTTTTGCTGGCCTTTTGCTCACATGTTCTTTCCTGCGTTATCCCCTGAT
TCTGTGGATAACCGTATTACCGCCTTTGAGTGAGCTGATACCGCTCGCCGCAGCCGAACGACCGAGCGCA
GCGAGTCAGTGAGCGAGGAAGCGGAAGAGCGCCCAATACGCAAACCGCCTCTCCCCGCGCGTTGGCCGAT
TCATTAATGCAGCTGGCACGACAGGTTTCCCGACTGGAAAGCGGGCAGTGAGCGCAACGCAATTAATGTG
AGTTAGCTCACTCATTAGGCACCCCAGGCTTTACACTTTATGCTTCCGGCTCGTATGTTGTGTGGAATTG
TGAGCGGATAACAATTTCACACAGGAAACAGCTATGACCATGATTACGCCAAGCGCGCAATTAACCCTCA
CTAAAGGGAACAAAAGCTGGAGCTGCAAGCTTAATGTAGTCTTATGCAATACTCTTGTAGTCTTGCAACA
TGGTAACGATGAGTTAGCAACATGCCTTACAAGGAGAGAAAAAGCACCGTGCATGCCGATTGGTGGAAGT
AAGGTGGTACGATCGTGCCTTATTAGGAAGGCAACAGACGGGTCTGACATGGATTGGACGAACCACTGAA
TTGCCGCATTGCAGAGATATTGTATTTAAGTGCCTAGCTCGATACATAAACGGGTCTCTCTGGTTAGACC
AGATCTGAGCCTGGGAGCTCTCTGGCTAACTAGGGAACCCACTGCTTAAGCCTCAATAAAGCTTGCCTTG
AGTGCTTCAAGTAGTGTGTGCCCGTCTGTTGTGTGACTCTGGTAACTAGAGATCCCTCAGACCCTTTTAG
TCAGTGTGGAAAATCTCTAGCAGTGGCGCCCGAACAGGGACTTGAAAGCGAAAGGGAAACCAGAGGAGCT
CTCTCGACGCAGGACTCGGCTTGCTGAAGCGCGCACGGCAAGAGGCGAGGGGCGGCGACTGGTGAGTACG
CCAAAAATTTTGACTAGCGGAGGCTAGAAGGAGAGAGATGGGTGCGAGAGCGTCAGTATTAAGCGGGGGA
GAATTAGATCGCGATGGGAAAAAATTCGGTTAAGGCCAGGGGGAAAGAAAAAATATAAATTAAAACATAT
AGTATGGGCAAGCAGGGAGCTAGAACGATTCGCAGTTAATCCTGGCCTGTTAGAAACATCAGAAGGCTGT
AGACAAATACTGGGACAGCTACAACCATCCCTTCAGACAGGATCAGAAGAACTTAGATCATTATATAATA
CAGTAGCAACCCTCTATTGTGTGCATCAAAGGATAGAGATAAAAGACACCAAGGAAGCTTTAGACAAGAT
AGAGGAAGAGCAAAACAAAAGTAAGACCACCGCACAGCAAGCGGCCGCTGATCTTCAGACCTGGAGGAGG
AGATATGAGGGACAATTGGAGAAGTGAATTATATAAATATAAAGTAGTAAAAATTGAACCATTAGGAGTA
GCACCCACCAAGGCAAAGAGAAGAGTGGTGCAGAGAGAAAAAAGAGCAGTGGGAATAGGAGCTTTGTTCC
TTGGGTTCTTGGGAGCAGCAGGAAGCACTATGGGCGCAGCGTCAATGACGCTGACGGTACAGGCCAGACA
ATTATTGTCTGGTATAGTGCAGCAGCAGAACAATTTGCTGAGGGCTATTGAGGCGCAACAGCATCTGTTG
CAACTCACAGTCTGGGGCATCAAGCAGCTCCAGGCAAGAATCCTGGCTGTGGAAAGATACCTAAAGGATC
AACAGCTCCTGGGGATTTGGGGTTGCTCTGGAAAACTCATTTGCACCACTGCTGTGCCTTGGAATGCTAG
TTGGAGTAATAAATCTCTGGAACAGATTTGGAATCACACGACCTGGATGGAGTGGGACAGAGAAATTAAC
AATTACACAAGCTTAATACACTCCTTAATTGAAGAATCGCAAAACCAGCAAGAAAAGAATGAACAAGAAT
TATTGGAATTAGATAAATGGGCAAGTTTGTGGAATTGGTTTAACATAACAAATTGGCTGTGGTATATAAA
ATTATTCATAATGATAGTAGGAGGCTTGGTAGGTTTAAGAATAGTTTTTGCTGTACTTTCTATAGTGAAT
AGAGTTAGGCAGGGATATTCACCATTATCGTTTCAGACCCACCTCCCAACCCCGAGGGGACCCATGCATT
GCATCTCAATTAGTCAGCAACCAGGTGTGGAAAGTCCCCAGGCTCCCCAGCAGGCAGAAGTATGCAAAGC
ATGCGTCTCAATTAGTCAGCAACCATAGTCCCGCCCCTAACTCCGCCCATCCCGCCCCTAACTCCGCCCA
GTTCCGCCCATTCTCCGCCCCATGGCTGACTAATTTTTTTTATTTATGCAGAGGCCGAGGCCGCCTCGGC
CTCTGAGCTATTCCAGAAGTAGTGAGGAGGCTTTTTTGGAGGCCTAGGCTTTTGCAAAAAGCTTTCTAGA
GGTACCACCGGAGCTTACCATGACCGAGTACAAGCCCACGGTGCGCCTCGCCACCCGCGACGACGTCCCC
AGGGCCGTACGCACCCTCGCCGCCGCGTTCGCCGACTACCCCGCCACGCGCCACACCGTCGATCCGGACC
GCCACATCGAGCGGGTCACCGAGCTGCAAGAACTCTTCCTCACGCGCGTCGGGCTCGACATCGGCAAGGT
GTGGGTCGCGGACGACGGCGCCGCCGTGGCGGTCTGGACCACGCCGGAGAGCGTCGAAGCGGGGGCGGTG
TTCGCCGAGATCGGCCCGCGCATGGCCGAGTTGAGCGGTTCCCGGCTGGCCGCGCAGCAACAGATGGAAG
GCCTCCTGGCGCCGCACCGGCCCAAGGAGCCCGCGTGGTTCCTGGCCACCGTCGGCGTCTCGCCCGACCA
CCAGGGCAAGGGTCTGGGCAGCGCCGTCGTGCTCCCCGGAGTGGAGGCGGCCGAGCGCGCCGGGGTGCCC
GCCTTCCTGGAGACCTCCGCGCCCCGCAACCTCCCCTTCTACGAGCGGCTCGGCTTCACCGTCACCGCCG
ACGTCGAGGTGCCCGAAGGACCGCGCACCTGGTGCATGACCCGCAAGCCCGGTGCCAGTTAACGAATTCT
AGATCTTGAGACAAATGGCAGTATTCATCCACAATTTTAAAAGAAAAGGGGGGATTGGGGGGTACAGTGC
AGGGGAAAGAATAGTAGACATAATAGCAACAGACATACAAACTAAAGAATTACAAAAACAAATTACAAAA
ATTCAAAATTTTCGGGTTTATTACAGGGACAGCAGAGATCCACTTTGGCGCCGGCTCGAGGCCTGCAGGT
GCAAAGATGGATAAAGTTTTAAACAGAGAGGAATCTTTGCAGCTAATGGACCTTCTAGGTCTTGAAAGGA
GTGGGAATT
