>Addgene plasmid #144645 | TFORF3169 | depositor partial sequence | sequence record 286050 | Insert
ATCGATTGATCAACAAGTTTGTACAAAAAAGTTGGCATGGCCCAAGTTGCAATGTCCACCCTCCCCGTTG
AAGATGAGGAGTCCTCGGAGAGCAGGATGGTGGTGACATTCCTCATGTCAGCTCTCGAGTCCATGTGTAA
AGAACTGGCCAAGTCCAAAGCCGAAGTGGCCTGCATTGCAGTGTATGAAACAGACGTGTTTGTCGTCGGA
ACTGAAAGAGGACGTGCTTTTGTCAATACCAGAAAGGATTTTCAAAAAGATTTTGTAAAATATTGTGTTG
AAGAAGAAGAAAAAGCTGCAGAGATGCATAAAATGAAATCTACAACCCAGGCAAATCGGATGAGTGTAGA
TGCTGTAGAAATTGAAACACTCAGAAAAACAGTTGAGGACTATTTCTGCTTTTGCTATGGGAAAGCTTTA
GGCAAATCCACAGTGGTACCTGTACCATATGAGAAGATGCTGCGAGACCAGTCGGCTGTGGTAGTGCAGG
GGCTTCCGGAAGGTGTTGCCTTTAAACACCCCGAGAACTATGATCTTGCAACCCTGAAATGGATTCTGGA
GAACAAAGCAGGGATTTCATTCATCATTAAGAGACCTTTTTTAGAGCCAAAGAAGCATGTAGGTGGTCGT
GTGATGGTAACAGATGCTGACAGGTCAATACTATCTCCAGGTGGAAGTTGTGGCCCCATCAAAGTGAAAA
CTGAACCCACAGAAGATTCTGGCATTTCCCTGGAAATGGCAGCTGTGACAGTAAAGGAAGAATCAGAAGA
TCCTGATTATTATCAATATAACATTCAAGGAAGCCACCATTCTTCAGAGGGCAATGAAGGCACAGAAATG
GAAGTACCAGCAGAAGGTTACCCAACTTTCTTGTACAAAGTGGTTGATATCGGTAAGCCTATCCCTAACC
CTCTCCTCGGTCTCGATTCTACGTAGTAATGAACTAGTCCGTAACTTGAAAGTATTTCGATTTCTTGGCT
TTATATATCTTGTGGAAAGGACGACGAATAAGAGGTGCCGACGAGCCA
