>Addgene plasmid #144645 | TFORF3169 | depositor partial sequence | sequence record 286051 | Barcode
CGAATAAGAGGTGCCGACGAGCCA
